>Addgene plasmid #57204 | PS-CFP-Golgi-7 | addgene full sequence | sequence record 210692 | Addgene NGS Result
TTCTTTCCTGCGTTATCCCCTGATTCTGTGGATAACCGTATTACCGCCATGCATTAGTTATTAATAGTAA
TCAATTACGGGGTCATTAGTTCATAGCCCATATATGGAGTTCCGCGTTACATAACTTACGGTAAATGGCC
CGCCTGGCTGACCGCCCAACGACCCCCGCCCATTGACGTCAATAATGACGTATGTTCCCATAGTAACGCC
AATAGGGACTTTCCATTGACGTCAATGGGTGGAGTATTTACGGTAAACTGCCCACTTGGCAGTACATCAA
GTGTATCATATGCCAAGTACGCCCCCTATTGACGTCAATGACGGTAAATGGCCCGCCTGGCATTATGCCC
AGTACATGACCTTATGGGACTTTCCTACTTGGCAGTACATCTACGTATTAGTCATCGCTATTACCATGGT
GATGCGGTTTTGGCAGTACATCAATGGGCGTGGATAGCGGTTTGACTCACGGGGATTTCCAAGTCTCCAC
CCCATTGACGTCAATGGGAGTTTGTTTTGGCACCAAAATCAACGGGACTTTCCAAAATGTCGTAACAACT
CCGCCCCATTGACGCAAATGGGCGGTAGGCGTGTACGGTGGGAGGTCTATATAAGCAGAGCTGGTTTAGT
GAACCGTCAGATCCGCTAGCATGAGGCTTCGGGAGCCGCTCCTGAGCGGCAGCGCCGCGATGCCAGGCGC
GTCCCTACAGCGGGCCTGCCGCCTGCTCGTGGCCGTCTGCGCTCTGCACCTTGGCGTCACCCTCGTTTAC
TACCTGGCTGGCCGCGACCTGAGCCGCCTGCCCCAACTGGTCGGAGTCTCCACACCGCTGCAGGGCGGCT
CGAACAGTGCCGCCGCCATCGGGCAGTCCTCCGGGGAGCTCCGGACCGGAGGGGCCAAGGATCCACCGGT
CGCCACCATGAGCAAGGGCGCCGAGCTGTTCACCGGCATCGTGCCCATCCTGATCGAGCTGAATGGCGAT
GTGAATGGCCACAAGTTCAGCGTGAGCGGCGAGGGCGAGGGCGATGCCACCTACGGCAAGCTGACCCTGA
AGTTCATCTGCACCACCGGCAAGCTGCCTGTGCCCTGGCCCACCCTGGTGGCCACCCTGAGCTACGGCGT
GCAGTGCTTCTCACGCTACCCCGATCACATGAAGCAGCACGACTTCTTCAAGAGCGCCATGCCTGAGGGC
TACATCCAGGAGCGCACCATCTTCTTCGAGGATGACGGCAACTACAAGACGCGCGCCGAGGTGAAGTTCG
AGGGCGATACCCTGGTGAGTCGCATCGAGCTGACCGGCACTGATTTCAAGGAGGATGGCAACATCCTGGG
CAATAAGATGGAGTACAACTACAACGCCACCAATGTGTACATCGTGGCCGACAAGGCCAGGAATGGCATC
AAGGTGAACTTCAAGGTCCGCCACAACATCAAGGATGGCAGCGTGCAGCTGGCCGACCACTACCAGCAGA
ATACCCCCATCGGCGATGGCCCTGTGCTGCTGCCCGATAACCACTACCTGTCCACCCAGAGCAAGCTGTC
CAAGGACCCCAACGAGAAGCGCGATCACATGATCTACCTCGAGTTCGTGACCGCCGCCGCCATCACCCAC
GGCATGGATGAGCTGTACAAGTAAAGCGGCCGCGACTCTAGATCATAATCAGCCATACCACATTTGTAGA
GGTTTTACTTGCTTTAAAAAACCTCCCACACCTCCCCCTGAACCTGAAACATAAAATGAATGCAATTGTT
GTTGTTAACTTGTTTATTGCAGCTTATAATGGTTACAAATAAAGCAATAGCATCACAAATTTCACAAATA
AAGCATTTTTTTCACTGCATTCTAGTTGTGGTTTGTCCAAACTCATCAATGTATCTTAAGGCGTAAATTG
TAAGCGTTAATATTTTGTTAAAATTCGCGTTAAATTTTTGTTAAATCAGCTCATTTTTTAACCAATAGGC
CGAAATCGGCAAAATCCCTTATAAATCAAAAGAATAGACCGAGATAGGGT
[37 nt withheld, positions 2011-2047]
AAAGAACGTGGACTCCAACGTCAAAGG
[49 nt withheld, positions 2075-2123]
T
[91 nt withheld, positions 2125-2215]
G
[124 nt withheld, positions 2217-2340]
CAGGTGGCACTTTTCGGGGAAATGTGCGCGGAACCCCTATTTGTTTATTTTTCTAAATACATTCAAATAT
GTATCCGCTCATGAGACAATAACCCTGATAAATGCTTCAATAATATTGAAAAAGGAAGAGTCCTGAGGCG
GAAAGAACCAGCTGTGGAATGTGTGTCAGTTAGGGTGTGGAAAGTCCCCAGGCTCCCCAGCAGGCAGAAG
TATGCAAAGCATGCATCTCAATTAGTCAGCAACCAGGTGTGGAAAGTCCCCAGGCTCCCCAGCAGGCAGA
AGTATGCAAAGCATGCATCTCAATTAGTCAGCAACCATAGTCCCGCCCCTAACTCCGCCCATCCCGCCCC
TAACTCCGCCCAGTTCCGCCCATTCTCCGCCCCATGGCTGACTAATTTTTTTTATTTATGCAGAGGCCGA
GGCCGCCTCGGCCTCTGAGCTATTCCAGAAGTAGTGAGGAGGCTTTTTTGGAGGCCTAGGCTTTTGCAAA
GATCGATCAAGAGACAGGATGAGGATCGTTTCGCATGATTGAACAAGATGGATTGCACGCAGGTTCTCCG
GCCGCTTGGGTGGAGAGGCTATTCGGCTATGACTGGGCACAACAGACAATCGGCTGCTCTGATGCCGCCG
TGTTCCGGCTGTCAGCGCAGGGGCGCCCGGTTCTTTTTGTCAAGACCGACCTGTCCGGTGCCCTGAATGA
ACTGCAAGACGAGGCAGCGCGGCTATCGTGGCTGGCCACGACGGGCGTTCCTTGCGCAGCTGTGCTCGAC
GTTGTCACTGAAGCGGGAAGGGACTGGCTGCTATTGGGCGAAGTGCCGGGGCAGGATCTCCTGTCATCTC
ACCTTGCTCCTGCCGAGAAAGTATCCATCATGGCTGATGCAATGCGGCGGCTGCATACGCTTGATCCGGC
TACCTGCCCATTCGACCACCAAGCGAAACATCGCATCGAGCGAGCACGTACTCGGATGGAAGCCGGTCTT
GTCGATCAGGATGATCTGGACGAAGAGCATCAGGGGCTCGCGCCAGCCGAACTGTTCGCCAGGCTCAAGG
CGAGCATGCCCGACGGCGAGGATCTCGTCGTGACCCATGGCGATGCCTGCTTGCCGAATATCATGGTGGA
AAATGGCCGCTTTTCTGGATTCATCGACTGTGGCCGGCTGGGTGTGGCGGACCGCTATCAGGACATAGCG
TTGGCTACCCGTGATATTGCTGAAGAGCTTGGCGGCGAATGGGCTGACCGCTTCCTCGTGCTTTACGGTA
TCGCCGCTCCCGATTCGCAGCGCATCGCCTTCTATCGCCTTCTTGACGAGTTCTTCTGAGCGGGACTCTG
GGGTTCGAAATGACCGACCAAGCGACGCCCAACCTGCCATCACGAGATTTCGATTCCACCGCCGCCTTCT
ATGAAAGGTTGGGCTTCGGAATCGTTTTCCGGGACGCCGGCTGGATGATCCTCCAGCGCGGGGATCTCAT
GCTGGAGTTCTTCGCCCACCCTAGGGGGAGGCTAACTGAAACACGGAAGGAGACAATACCGGAAGGAACC
CGCGCTATGACGGCAATAAAAAGACAGAATAAAACGCACGGTGTTGGGTCGTTTGTTCATAAACGCGGGG
TTCGGTCCCAGGGCTGGCACTCTGTCGATACCCCACCGAGACCCCATTGGGGCCAATACGCCCGCGTTTC
TTCCTTTTCCCCACCCCACCCCCCAAGTTCGGGTGAAGGCCCAGGGCTCGCAGCCAACGTCGGGGCGGCA
GGCCCTGCCATAGCCTCAGGTTACTCATATATACTTTAGATTGATTTAAAACTTCATTTTTAATTTAAAA
GGATCTAGGTGAAGATCCTTTTTGATAATCTCATGACCAAAATCCCTTAACGTGAGTTTTCGTTCCACTG
AGCGTCAGACCCCGTAGAAAAGATCAAAGGATCTTCTTGAGATCCTTTTTTTCTGCGCGTAATCTGCTGC
TTGCAAACAAAAAAACCACCGCTACCAGCGGTGGTTTGTTTGCCGGATCAAGAGCTACCAACTCTTTTTC
CGAAGGTAACTGGCTTCAGCAGAGCGCAGATACCAAATACTGTTCTTCTAGTGTAGCCGTAGTTAGGCCA
CCACTTCAAGAACTCTGTAGCACCGCCTACATACCTCGCTCTGCTAATCCTGTTACCAGTGGCTGCTGCC
AGTGGCGATAAGTCGTGTCTTACCGGGTTGGACTCAAGACGATAGTTACCGGATAAGGCGCAGCGGTCGG
GCTGAACGGGGGGTTCGTGCACACAGCCCAGCTTGGAGCGAACGACCTACACCGAACTGAGATACCTACA
GCGTGAGCTATGAGAAAGCGCCACGCTTCCCGAAGGGAGAAAGGCGGACAGGTATCCGGTAAGCGGCAGG
GTCGGAACAGGAGAGCGCACGAGGGAGCTTCCAGGGGGAAACGCCTGGTATCTTTATAGTCCTGTCGGGT
TTCGCCACCTCTGACTTGAGCGTCGATTTTTGTGATGCTCGTCAGGGGGGCGGAGCCTATGGAAAAACGC
CAGCAACGCGGCCTTTTTACGGTTCCTGGCCTTTTGCTGGCCTTTTGCTCACATG
Features (pLannotate 1.2.2; 15 found; start..end, strand, type, name):
      1..47      +  rep_origin     RSF ori (fragment): Plasmids containing the RSF 1030 origin of replication can be propagated in E. coli cells that contain additional plasmids with compatible origins.
    115..418     +  enhancer       CMV enhancer: human cytomegalovirus immediate early enhancer
    419..622     +  promoter       CMV promoter: human cytomegalovirus (CMV) immediate early promoter
    651..908     +  CDS            B4GALT1 (fragment): B4GT1_HUMAN - Also known as GGTB2. Experimental evidence at protein level: Swiss-Prot protein existence level 1. [Processed beta-1,4-galactosyltransferase 1]: The cell surface form functions as a recognition molecule during a variety of cell to cell and cell to matrix interactions, as those occurring during development and egg fertilization, by binding to specific oligosaccharide ligands on opposing cells or in the extracellular matrix. From Homo sapiens (Human).
    918..1634    +  CDS            PS-CFP2: photoswitchable cyan-to-green fluorescent protein mammalian codon-optimized
   1651..1734    +  CDS            large T antigen (fragment): large T antigen from SV40 (simian virus 40)
   1757..1878    +  polyA_signal   SV40 poly(A) signal: SV40 polyadenylation signal
   1912..2340    -  rep_origin     f1 ori (sequence partly withheld): f1 bacteriophage origin of replication; arrow indicates direction of (+) strand synthesis
   2367..2471    +  promoter       AmpR promoter: bla
   2473..2830    +  promoter       SV40 promoter: SV40 enhancer and early promoter
   2865..3659    +  CDS            NeoR/KanR: aminoglycoside phosphotransferase from Tn5; aph(3')-II (or nptII); confers resistance to neomycin, kanamycin, and G418 (Geneticin®)
   3680..3832    +  CDS            ble (fragment): BLE_KLEPN - Experimental evidence at protein level: Swiss-Prot protein existence level 1. Binding protein with a strong affinity to the bleomycin family of antibiotics. Binds to CL990; an antimitotic-antibiotic compound. From Klebsiella pneumoniae.
   3891..3938    +  polyA_signal   HSV TK poly(A) signal: herpes simplex virus thymidine kinase polyadenylation signal (Cole and Stacy, 1985)
   4029..4045    -  polyA_signal   bGH poly(A) signal (fragment): bovine growth hormone polyadenylation signal
   4267..4855    +  rep_origin     ori: high-copy-number ColE1/pMB1/pBR322/pUC origin of replication
