[The description below was written by a language model from this plasmid's Addgene catalogue record and pLannotate feature annotations shown in this document.]
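Description:
PS-CFP-Golgi-7 is a mammalian expression plasmid that directs a photoswitchable cyan fluorescent protein to the Golgi complex. It is built on a PS-CFP backbone with the familiar N1-type fluorescent protein vector layout. The sequenced record is about 4.9 kb. In bacteria it replicates from a high-copy ColE1/pUC-type origin and is selected with kanamycin. An f1 origin is also present. A single NeoR/KanR (Tn5 aminoglycoside phosphotransferase) gene serves both hosts: the bacterial AmpR (bla) promoter drives it in E. coli, and the SV40 enhancer/early promoter with an HSV TK polyadenylation signal drives it in mammalian cells, where it allows G418 selection of stable lines. The annotation also lists short partial matches (RSF ori, ble, large T antigen and bGH poly(A) fragments), which appear to be backbone remnants rather than functional elements.

The expression cassette uses the CMV immediate early enhancer and promoter to drive amino acids 1–82 of human beta-1,4-galactosyltransferase 1 (B4GALT1, GalT). This N-terminal region acts as a Golgi-targeting sequence. It is fused at its C terminus to the fluorescent protein, and the cassette ends with the SV40 poly(A) signal. The catalogue names the tag PS-CFP, whereas the feature annotation identifies the coding sequence as the mammalian codon-optimised PS-CFP2. The protein switches from cyan to green, and the recorded excitation/emission values are 400/468 nm before and 490/511 nm after conversion.

The construct is suited to labelling the Golgi in live mammalian cells. Photoconversion of a chosen population of the marker should also allow Golgi dynamics to be followed, although the record itself states only the localisation and spectral properties.
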