Addgene plasmid #57204: PS-CFP-Golgi-7
Purpose: Localization: Golgi Complex / GalT, Excitation: 400 / 490, Emission: 468 / 511
Depositing lab: Michael Davidson. Depositing organization: Florida State University, Tallahassee.
Backbone
  Vector backbone: PS-CFP
  Backbone size w/o insert (bp): 4750
  Vector type: Mammalian Expression
  Selectable markers: Neomycin (select with G418)
Growth in bacteria
  Bacterial resistance: Kanamycin, 50 μg/mL
  Growth temperature: 37°C
  Growth strain: DH5alpha
  Copy number: High Copy
Gene/Insert
  Gene/Insert name: Golgi (alt name: NM_001497.3)
  Species: H. sapiens (human)
  Mutation: aa 1-82 of NM_001497.3
  Entrez Gene: B4GALT1 (a.k.a. B4GAL-T1, CDG2D, CLDLFIB, GGTB2, GT1, GTB, beta4Gal-T1)
  Promoter: CMV
  Tag / fusion protein: PS-CFP (C terminal on insert)
  Cloning method: Unknown
  Sequencing primers: 5′ CMV-F; 3′ SV40pA-R
Terms and licenses: Academic/Nonprofit Terms; Industry Terms
Depositor comments: . Excitation = 400 / 490; Emission = 468 / 511
How to cite: PS-CFP-Golgi-7 was a gift from Michael Davidson (Addgene plasmid # 57204 ; http://n2t.net/addgene:57204 ; RRID:Addgene_57204)
